Addgene plasmid #209507: EC70133
Purpose: Cloning protospacers for Cas12a editing
Depositing lab: Wendy Harwood & Cristobal Uauy. Depositing organization: John Innes Centre. Publication: An optimised CRISPR Cas9 and Cas12a mutagenesis toolkit for Barley and Wheat. Lawrenson T, Clarke M, Kirby R, Forner M, Steuernagel B, Brown JKM, Harwood W. Plant Methods. 2024 Aug 13;20(1):123. doi: 10.1186/s13007-024-01234-y. PubMed 39138524.
Backbone
  Vector backbone: Unknown
  Vector type: CRISPR
  Selectable markers: LacZ
Growth in bacteria
  Bacterial resistance: Ampicillin, 100 μg/mL
  Growth temperature: 37°C
  Growth strain: DH5alpha
  Copy number: High Copy
Gene/Insert
  Gene/Insert name: Cas12a-tRNA-DR-DR
  Species: Lachnospiraceae bacterium
  Promoter: TaU6
  Cloning method: Restriction Enzyme; 5′ cloning site unknown (unknown if destroyed)
Terms and licenses: Academic/Nonprofit Terms; Industry Terms: Not Available to Industry
Depositor comments: GoldeGate level 1 position 3
How to cite: EC70133 was a gift from Wendy Harwood & Cristobal Uauy (Addgene plasmid # 209507 ; http://n2t.net/addgene:209507 ; RRID:Addgene_209507)
