[The description below was written by a language model from this plasmid's Addgene catalogue record and pLannotate feature annotations shown in this document.]
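Description:
EC70133 is a small (about 3.4 kb) high-copy E. coli cloning plasmid from a CRISPR mutagenesis toolkit developed for barley and wheat. It serves as an acceptor for protospacers used in Cas12a editing. The backbone is not named in the record, but the feature table shows a ColE1/pUC-type origin of replication and a β-lactamase gene with its own promoter, so the plasmid is maintained under ampicillin selection. Short annotated fragments of M13 ori, bom, RSF ori and lacI look like backbone remnants or partial matches rather than functional parts. The depositor describes it as a Golden Gate level 1, position 3 module, meaning the finished guide unit is intended to be combined with other level 1 units in a later multigene assembly.

The insert is listed as "Cas12a-tRNA-DR-DR", with the wheat U6 (TaU6) promoter and Lachnospiraceae bacterium as the source species. At this plasmid size, and with no nuclease coding sequence annotated, the name most likely refers to a guide RNA scaffold for LbCas12a rather than to the nuclease gene itself. The TaU6 promoter is not annotated, but would plausibly lie in the unannotated stretch upstream of the tRNA feature. After the tRNA comes a lacZα cassette with a CAP binding site, lac promoter, lac operator and pUC-type polylinker. LacZ is recorded as the selectable marker. The name implies that two Cas12a direct repeats flank this cassette, though they are not annotated. In that layout, replacing lacZα with a protospacer would allow blue/white screening and produce a Pol III transcript from which tRNA processing and Cas12a's own repeat cleavage would release the mature crRNA. The record does not state the cloning enzymes or sites.
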