Features (pLannotate 1.2.2; 16 found; start..end, strand, type, name):
      3..134     -  rep_origin     M13 ori (fragment): M13 bacteriophage origin of replication; arrow indicates direction of (+) strand synthesis
    155..311     -  CDS            lacZα (fragment): LacZα fragment of β-galactosidase; lacZ fragment
    320..338     +  promoter       T7 promoter: promoter for bacteriophage T7 RNA polymerase
    746..816     +  ncRNA          tRNA: Accession: RF00005 - tRNA
    845..887     +  CDS            lacI (fragment): lac repressor; lacI; The lac repressor binds to the lac operator to inhibit transcription in E. coli. This inhibition can be relieved by adding lactose or isopropyl-β-D-thiogalactopyranoside (IPTG).
    900..921     +  protein_bind   CAP binding site: CAP binding activates transcription in the presence of cAMP. E. coli catabolite activator protein
    936..966     +  promoter       lac promoter: promoter for the E. coli lac operon
    974..990     +  protein_bind   lac operator: The lac repressor binds to the lac operator to inhibit transcription in E. coli. This inhibition can be relieved by adding lactose or isopropyl-β-D-thiogalactopyranoside (IPTG). lac repressor encoded by lacI
   1027..1083    -  misc_feature   MCS: pUC18/19 multiple cloning site
   1080..1237    +  CDS            lacZα (fragment): LacZα fragment of β-galactosidase; lacZ fragment
   1243..1342    -  misc_feature   bom (fragment): basis of mobility region from pBR322
   1491..1538    -  CDS            lacI (fragment): lac repressor; lacI; The lac repressor binds to the lac operator to inhibit transcription in E. coli. This inhibition can be relieved by adding lactose or isopropyl-β-D-thiogalactopyranoside (IPTG).
   1575..1615    -  rep_origin     RSF ori (fragment): Plasmids containing the RSF 1030 origin of replication can be propagated in E. coli cells that contain additional plasmids with compatible origins.
   1693..2281    -  rep_origin     ori: high-copy-number ColE1/pMB1/pBR322/pUC origin of replication
   2452..3312    -  CDS            AmpR: β-lactamase; bla; confers resistance to ampicillin, carbenicillin, and related antibiotics
   3313..3417    -  promoter       AmpR promoter: bla
>Addgene plasmid #209507 | EC70133 | addgene full sequence | sequence record 413850 | Addgene NGS Result
CTAAATTGTAAGCGTTAATATTTTGTTAAAATTCGCGTTAAATTTTTGTTAAATCAGCTCATTTTTTAAC
CAATAGGCCGAAATCGGCAAAATCCCTTATAAATCAAAAGAATAGACCGAGATAGGGTTGAGTGGCCGCT
ACAGGGCGCTCCCATTCGCCATTCAGGCTGCGCAACTGTTGGGAAGGGCGTTTCGGTGCGGGCCTCTTCG
CTATTACGCCAGCTGGCGAAAGGGGGATGTGCTGCAAGGCGATTAAGTTGGGTAACGCCAGGGTTTTCCC
AGTCACGACGTTGTAAAACGACGGCCAGTGAGCGCGACGTAATACGACTCACTATAGGGCGAATTGGCGG
AAGGCCGTCAAGGCCGCATTCTGTGAAGACAAACTAGACCAAGCCCGTTATTCTGACAGTTCTGGTGCTC
AACACATTTATATTTATCAAGGAGCACATTGTTACTCACTGCTAGGAGGGAATCGAACTAGGAATATTGA
TCAGAGGAACTACGAGAGAGCTGAAGATAACTGCCCTCTAGCTCTCACTGATCTGGGTCGCATAGTGAGA
TGCAGCCCACGTGAGTTCAGCAACGGTCTAGCGCTGGGCTTTTAGGCCCGCATGATCGGGCTTTTGTCGG
GTGGTCGACGTGTTCACGATTGGGGAGAGCAACGCAGCAGTTCCTCTTAGTTTAGTCCCACCTCGCCTGT
CCAGCAGAGTTCTGACCGGTTTATAAACTCGCTTGCTGCATCAGACTTGCCAGTGGTCTAGTGGTAGAAT
AGTACCCTGCCACGGTACAGACCCGGGTTCGATTCCCGGCTGGAAATAATTTCTACTAAGTGTAGATTGA
GACCGCAGCTGGCACGACAGGTTTGCCGACTGGAAAGCGGGCAGTGAGCGCAACGCAATTAATGTGAGTT
AGCTCACTCATTAGGCACCCCAGGCTTTACACTTTATGCTTCCGGCTCGTATGTTGTGTGGAATTGTGAG
CGGATAACAATTTCACACAGGAAACAGCTATGACCATGATTACGCCAAGCTTGCATGCCTGCAGGTCGAC
TCTAGAGGATCCCCGGGTACCGAGCTCGAATTCACTGGCCGTCGTTTTACAACGTCGTGACTGGGAAAAC
CCTGGCGTTACCCAACTTAATCGCCTTGCAGCACATCCCCCTTTCGCCAGCTGGCGTAATAGCGAAGAGG
CCCGCACCGATCGCCCTTCCCAACAGTTGCGCAGCCTGAATGGCGAATGGCGCCTGATGCGGTATTTTCT
CCTTACGCATCTGTGCGGTATTTCACACCGCATATGGTGCACTCTCAGTACAATCTGCTCTGATGCCGCA
TAGTTAAGCCAGCCCCGACACCCGCCAACACCCGCTGACGCGCCCTGACGGGCTTGTCTGCTCCCGGCAT
CCGCTTACAGACAAGCTGTGACGGTCTCATAATTTCTACTAAGTGTAGATTTTTTTTTACTTGTCTTCCT
GGGCCTCATGGGCCTTCCGCTCACTGCCCGCTTTCCAGTCGGGAAACCTGTCGTGCCAGCTGCATTAACA
TGGTCATAGCTGTTTCCTTGCGTATTGGGCGCTCTCCGCTTCCTCGCTCACTGACTCGCTGCGCTCGGTC
GTTCGGGTAAAGCCTGGGGTGCCTAATGAGCAAAAGGCCAGCAAAAGGCCAGGAACCGTAAAAAGGCCGC
GTTGCTGGCGTTTTTCCATAGGCTCCGCCCCCCTGACGAGCATCACAAAAATCGACGCTCAAGTCAGAGG
TGGCGAAACCCGACAGGACTATAAAGATACCAGGCGTTTCCCCCTGGAAGCTCCCTCGTGCGCTCTCCTG
TTCCGACCCTGCCGCTTACCGGATACCTGTCCGCCTTTCTCCCTTCGGGAAGCGTGGCGCTTTCTCATAG
CTCACGCTGTAGGTATCTCAGTTCGGTGTAGGTCGTTCGCTCCAAGCTGGGCTGTGTGCACGAACCCCCC
GTTCAGCCCGACCGCTGCGCCTTATCCGGTAACTATCGTCTTGAGTCCAACCCGGTAAGACACGACTTAT
CGCCACTGGCAGCAGCCACTGGTAACAGGATTAGCAGAGCGAGGTATGTAGGCGGTGCTACAGAGTTCTT
GAAGTGGTGGCCTAACTACGGCTACACTAGAAGAACAGTATTTGGTATCTGCGCTCTGCTGAAGCCAGTT
ACCTTCGGAAAAAGAGTTGGTAGCTCTTGATCCGGCAAACAAACCACCGCTGGTAGCGGTGGTTTTTTTG
TTTGCAAGCAGCAGATTACGCGCAGAAAAAAAGGATCTCAAGAAGATCCTTTGATCTTTTCTACGGGGTC
TGACGCTCAGTGGAACGAAAACTCACGTTAAGGGATTTTGGTCATGAGATTATCAAAAAGGATCTTCACC
TAGATCCTTTTAAATTAAAAATGAAGTTTTAAATCAATCTAAAGTATATATGAGTAAACTTGGTCTGACA
GTTACCAATGCTTAATCAGTGAGGCACCTATCTCAGCGATCTGTCTATTTCGTTCATCCATAGTTGCCTG
ACTCCCCGTCGTGTAGATAACTACGATACGGGAGGGCTTACCATCTGGCCCCAGTGCTGCAATGATACCG
CGAGAACCACGCTCACCGGCTCCAGATTTATCAGCAATAAACCAGCCAGCCGGAAGGGCCGAGCGCAGAA
GTGGTCCTGCAACTTTATCCGCCTCCATCCAGTCTATTAATTGTTGCCGGGAAGCTAGAGTAAGTAGTTC
GCCAGTTAATAGTTTGCGCAACGTTGTTGCCATTGCTACAGGCATCGTGGTGTCACGCTCGTCGTTTGGT
ATGGCTTCATTCAGCTCCGGTTCCCAACGATCAAGGCGAGTTACATGATCCCCCATGTTGTGCAAAAAAG
CGGTTAGCTCCTTCGGTCCTCCGATCGTTGTCAGAAGTAAGTTGGCCGCAGTGTTATCACTCATGGTTAT
GGCAGCACTGCATAATTCTCTTACTGTCATGCCATCCGTAAGATGCTTTTCTGTGACTGGTGAGTACTCA
ACCAAGTCATTCTGAGAATAGTGTATGCGGCGACCGAGTTGCTCTTGCCCGGCGTCAATACGGGATAATA
CCGCGCCACATAGCAGAACTTTAAAAGTGCTCATCATTGGAAAACGTTCTTCGGGGCGAAAACTCTCAAG
GATCTTACCGCTGTTGAGATCCAGTTCGATGTAACCCACTCGTGCACCCAACTGATCTTCAGCATCTTTT
ACTTTCACCAGCGTTTCTGGGTGAGCAAAAACAGGAAGGCAAAATGCCGCAAAAAAGGGAATAAGGGCGA
CACGGAAATGTTGAATACTCATACTCTTCCTTTTTCAATATTATTGAAGCATTTATCAGGGTTATTGTCT
CATGAGCGGATACATATTTGAATGTATTTAGAAAAATAAACAAATAGGGGTTCCGCGCACATTTCCCCGA
AAAGTGCCAC
